>Addgene plasmid #174632 | pB80-KIF1A(1-365)-GCN4-GFP-SSPB(micro) | addgene full sequence | sequence record 346976 | Addgene NGS Result
GGGCGGTGCCCCGCGGTGCGGGGGGGGCTGCGAGGGGAACAAAGGCTGCGTGCGGGGTGTGTGCGTGGGG
GGGTGAGCAGGGGGTGTGGGCGCGGCGGTCGGGCTGTAACCCCCCCCTGCACCCCCCTCCCCGAGTTGCT
GAGCACGGCCCGGCTTCGGGTGCGGGGCTCCGTGCGGGGCGTGGCGCGGGGCTCGCCGTGCCGGGCGGGG
GGTGGCGGCAGGTGGGGGTGCCGGGCGGGGCGGGGCCGCCTCGGGCCGGGGAGGGCTCGGGGGAGGGGCG
CGGCGGCCCCCGGAGCGCCGGCGGCTGTCGAGGCGCGGCGAGCCGCAGCCATTGCCTTTTATGGTAATCG
TGCGAGAGGGCGCAGGGACTTCCTTTGTCCCAAATCTGTGCGGAGCCGAAATCTGGGAGGCGCCGCCGCA
CCCCCTCTAGCGGGCGCGGGGCGAAGCGGTGCGGCGCCGGCAGGAAGGAAATGGGCGGGGAGGGCCTTCG
TGCGTCGCCGCGCCGCCGTCCCCTTCTCCATCTCCAGCCTCGGGGCTGTCCGCAGGGGGACGGCTGCCTT
CGGGGGGGACGGGGCAGGGCGGGGTTCGGCTTCTGGCGTGTGACCGGCGGGGTTTATATCTTCCCTTCTC
TGTTCCTCCGCAGCCCCCAAGCTAGGCAATTGGGCGCGCCACCATGGCCGGGGCTTCGGTGAAGGTGGCG
GTGCGTGTCCGCCCCTTCAACTCCCGGGAAATGAGCCGAGACTCCAAGTGCATCATTCAGATGTCTGGAA
GCACCACCACTATTGTCAACCCCAAACAGCCCAAGGAGACACCCAAGAGCTTCAGCTTTGATTACTCCTA
CTGGTCACATACCTCGCCGGAGGACATCAACTATGCCTCTCAGAAGCAGGTCTACAGGGACATTGGGGAA
GAGATGCTACAGCATGCCTTTGAGGGCTACAATGTGTGCATCTTTGCCTATGGGCAGACGGGGGCCGGCA
AGTCCTACACCATGATGGGGAAACAGGAGAAGGACCAGCAAGGCATCATTCCACAGCTCTGCGAAGACCT
CTTCTCTCGAATCAACGACACCACCAACGACAACATGTCCTACTCTGTGGAGGTCAGCTACATGGAGATT
TACTGTGAGCGAGTCCGTGACCTCCTGAACCCCAAGAACAAAGGCAACCTGCGTGTGAGGGAGCACCCTC
TGCTGGGGCCTTATGTGGAGGACCTCTCCAAGCTGGCTGTAACCTCCTACAATGACATCCAGGACCTCAT
GGACTCAGGGAACAAGGCCAGGACTGTGGCGGCCACAAACATGAATGAGACCAGCAGCCGTTCTCACGCA
GTCTTCAACATCATCTTTACCCAGAAGCGCCATGATGCAGAGACCAACATCACCACAGAGAAAGTGAGCA
AAATCAGCCTGGTGGACCTGGCAGGCAGTGAACGAGCCGACTCCACAGGAGCCAAGGGCACGCGACTCAA
GGAGGGGGCCAACATCAACAAGTCTTTGACCACCCTGGGAAAGGTCATCTCTGCTCTGGCTGAAATGGAC
TCTGGACCCAACAAGAACAAGAAAAAGAAGAAGACAGATTTCATCCCTTACCGAGACTCCGTATTGACAT
GGCTTCTCCGGGAAAACCTCGGTGGCAACTCAAGGACAGCCATGGTGGCAGCCCTGAGCCCTGCGGACAT
CAACTATGATGAGACCCTCAGCACACTGAGATATGCAGATCGGGCCAAACAAATCCGCTGCAATGCCATC
ATCAATGAAGACCCCAACTCTAGAGGTGGCGGGGGCAGTGGGGGATCCCTTGAAGACAAGATCGAAGAAC
TACTTTCGAAATTGTACCACATTGAAAATGAGTTGGCCAGACTTAAGAAATTAATCGGCGAAATTGTCGA
CGGGAGCGGGGGTGGGAGTAAGCTTGTGAGCAAGGGCGAGGAGCTGTTCACCGGGGTGGTGCCCATCCTG
GTCGAGCTGGACGGCGACGTAAACGGCCACAAGTTCAGCGTGTCCGGCGAGGGCGAGGGCGATGCCACCT
ACGGCAAGCTGACCCTGAAGTTCATCTGCACCACCGGCAAGCTGCCCGTGCCCTGGCCCACCCTCGTGAC
CACCCTGACCTACGGCGTGCAGTGCTTCAGCCGCTACCCCGACCACATGAAGCAGCACGACTTCTTCAAG
TCCGCCATGCCCGAAGGCTACGTCCAGGAGCGCACCATCTTCTTCAAGGACGACGGCAACTACAAGACCC
GCGCCGAGGTGAAGTTCGAGGGCGACACCCTGGTGAACCGCATTGAGCTGAAGGGCATCGACTTCAAGGA
GGACGGCAACATCCTGGGGCACAAGCTGGAGTACAACTACAACAGCCACAACGTCTATATCATGGCCGAC
AAGCAGAAGAACGGCATCAAGGTGAACTTCAAGATCCGCCACAACATCGAGGACGGCAGCGTGCAGCTCG
CCGACCACTACCAGCAGAACACCCCCATCGGCGACGGCCCCGTGCTGCTGCCCGACAACCACTACCTGAG
CACCCAGTCCGCCCTGAGCAAAGACCCCAACGAGAAGCGCGATCACATGGTCCTGCTGGAGTTCGTGACC
GCCGCCGGGATCACTCTCGGCATGGACGAGCTGTACAAGGCTAGCGGAGGCGGTGGCTCAGGCGGAGGAG
GGTCAGGAGGGGGAGGCAGTGGCGGGGGCGGCTCTGGAGGAGGGGGTTCTGGTGGTGGTAGCTACGTAGA
TCTGAGCGGCCTGACCCTGCAGGAATTCAGCTCCCCGAAACGCCCTAAGCTGCTGCGTGAATATTACGAT
TGGCTGGTTGATAACAGCTTTACCCCATATCTGGTGGTGGATGCCACATACCTGGGCGTGAACGTGCCCG
TGGAGTATGTGAAAGACGGTCAGATCGTGCTGAATCTGTCTGCAAGTGCGACCGGCAACCTGCAACTGAC
AAATGATTTTATCCAGTTCAACGCCCAGTTTAAGGGCGTGTCTCGTGAACTGTATATCCCGATGGGTGCC
GCTCTGGCCATTTACGCTCGCGAGAACGGCGATGGTGTGATGTTCGAACCAGAAGAAATCTATGACGAGC
TGAATATTGGTTAAACCGGTCCTAGATAAGTAATGATCATAATCAGCCATATCACATCTGTAGAGGTTTT
ACTTGCTTTAAAAAACCTCCCACACCTCCCCCTGAACCTGAAACATAAAATGAATGCAATTGTTGTTGTT
AACTTGTTTATTGCAGCTTATAATGGTTACAAATAAAGCAATAGCATCACAAATTTCACAAATAAAGCAT
TTTTTTCACTGCATTCTAGTTGTGGTTTGTCCAAACTCATCAATGTATCTTATCATGTCTGGATCAATTC
GTAATCATGTCATAGCTGTTTCCTGTGTGAAATTGTTATCCGCTCACAATTCCACACAACATACGAGCCG
GAAGCATAAAGTGTAAAGCCTGGGGTGCCTAATGAGTGAGCTAACTCACATTAATTGCGTTGCGCTCACT
GCCCGCTTTCCAGTCGGGAAACCTGTCGTGCCAGCTGCATTAATGAATCGGCCAACGCGCGGGGAGAGGC
GGTTTGCGTATTGGGCGCTCTTCCGCTTCCTCGCTCACTGACTCGCTGCGCTCGGTCGTTCGGCTGCGGC
GAGCGGTATCAGCTCACTCAAAGGCGGTAATACGGTTATCCACAGAATCAGGGGATAACGCAGGAAAGAA
CATGTGAGCAAAAGGCCAGCAAAAGGCCAGGAACCGTAAAAAGGCCGCGTTGCTGGCGTTTTTCCATAGG
CTCCGCCCCCCTGACGAGCATCACAAAAATCGACGCTCAAGTCAGAGGTGGCGAAACCCGACAGGACTAT
AAAGATACCAGGCGTTTCCCCCTGGAAGCTCCCTCGTGCGCTCTCCTGTTCCGACCCTGCCGCTTACCGG
ATACCTGTCCGCCTTTCTCCCTTCGGGAAGCGTGGCGCTTTCTCATAGCTCACGCTGTAGGTATCTCAGT
TCGGTGTAGGTCGTTCGCTCCAAGCTGGGCTGTGTGCACGAACCCCCCGTTCAGCCCGACCGCTGCGCCT
TATCCGGTAACTATCGTCTTGAGTCCAACCCGGTAAGACACGACTTATCGCCACTGGCAGCAGCCACTGG
TAACAGGATTAGCAGAGCGAGGTATGTAGGCGGTGCTACAGAGTTCTTGAAGTGGTGGCCTAACTACGGC
TACACTAGAAGAACAGTATTTGGTATCTGCGCTCTGCTGAAGCCAGTTACCTTCGGAAAAAGAGTTGGTA
GCTCTTGATCCGGCAAACAAACCACCGCTGGTAGCGGTGGTTTTTTTGTTTGCAAGCAGCAGATTACGCG
CAGAAAAAAAGGATCTCAAGAAGATCCTTTGATCTTTTCTACGGGGTCTGACGCTCAGTGGAACGAAAAC
TCACGTTAAGGGATTTTGGTCATGAGATTATCAAAAAGGATCTTCACCTAGATCCTTTTAAATTAAAAAT
GAAGTTTTAAATCAATCTAAAGTATATATGAGTAAACTTGGTCTGACAGTTACCAATGCTTAATCAGTGA
GGCACCTATCTCAGCGATCTGTCTATTTCGTTCATCCATAGTTGCCTGACTCCCCGTCGTGTAGATAACT
ACGATACGGGAGGGCTTACCATCTGGCCCCAGTGCTGCAATGATACCGCGAGACCCACGCTCACCGGCTC
CAGATTTATCAGCAATAAACCAGCCAGCCGGAAGGGCCGAGCGCAGAAGTGGTCCTGCAACTTTATCCGC
CTCCATCCAGTCTATTAATTGTTGCCGGGAAGCTAGAGTAAGTAGTTCGCCAGTTAATAGTTTGCGCAAC
GTTGTTGCCATTGCTACAGGCATCGTGGTGTCACGCTCGTCGTTTGGTATGGCTTCATTCAGCTCCGGTT
CCCAACGATCAAGGCGAGTTACATGATCCCCCATGTTGTGCAAAAAAGCGGTTAGCTCCTTCGGTCCTCC
GATCGTTGTCAGAAGTAAGTTGGCCGCAGTGTTATCACTCATGGTTATGGCAGCACTGCATAATTCTCTT
ACTGTCATGCCATCCGTAAGATGCTTTTCTGTGACTGGTGAGTACTCAACCAAGTCATTCTGAGAATAGT
GTATGCGGCGACCGAGTTGCTCTTGCCCGGCGTCAATACGGGATAATACCGCGCCACATAGCAGAACTTT
AAAAGTGCTCATCATTGGAAAACGTTCTTCGGGGCGAAAACTCTCAAGGATCTTACCGCTGTTGAGATCC
AGTTCGATGTAACCCACTCGTGCACCCAACTGATCTTCAGCATCTTTTACTTTCACCAGCGTTTCTGGGT
GAGCAAAAACAGGAAGGCAAAATGCCGCAAAAAAGGGAATAAGGGCGACACGGAAATGTTGAATACTCAT
ACTCTTCCTTTTTCAATATTATTGAAGCATTTATCAGGGTTATTGTCTCATGAGCGGATACATATTTGAA
TGTATTTAGAAAAATAAACAAATAGGGGTTCCGCGCACATTTCCCCGAAAAGTGCCACCTGACGTCTAAG
AAACCATTATTATCATGACATTAACCTATAAAAATAGGCGTATCACGAGGCCCTTTCGTCTCGCGCGTTT
CGGTGATGACGGTGAAAACCTCTGACACATGCAGCTCCCGGAGACGGTCACAGCTTGTCTGTAAGCGGAT
GCCGGGAGCAGACAAGCCCGTCAGGGCGCGTCAGCGGGTGTTGGCGGGTGTCGGGGCTGGCTTAACTATG
CGGCATCAGAGCAGATTGTACTGAGAGTGCACCATATGCGGTGTGAAATACCGCACAGATGCGTAAGGAG
AAAATACCGCATCAGGCGCCATTCGCCATTCAGGCTGCGCAACTGTTGGGAAGGGCGATCGGTGCGGGCC
TCTTCGCTATTACGCCAGCTGGCGAAAGGGGGATGTGCTGCAAGGCGATTAAGTTGGGTAACGCCAGGGT
TTTCCCAGTCACGACGTTGTAAAACGACGGCCAGTGCCAAGTTGGGATCTTTGCATTGGCCCACGGCTCT
CAGGATGGGGATGCTCCCCTTCAGCACCCGGTTCCCCTTGGAAACTGATGGTCCTGGCTCTGTGGCATGG
CAGTGGCACTGTGAGGAGCCCCCTACCAGCAGCACACAGTGGGGTTGGCACTGCCACGCTCCGGATGCCG
CGCTCTGATCCAACCCCATAATCAAGGGAACCCGAATTGCCCCATCATTGCCCCCACCACCCCCATCCTG
CCGGGCCCTCACACCCCACGCTGCCTTCTGGTGACATTCCCCAGCCCAAACCCACGGCTTCATGGCTACC
GCGGGGCATTTCCCATTGCCGCCCCATTATCAGCTCTGCACACCTCCCGCTGTACCCATGCCTCGTGGCT
GCCCTTCTTTGACGTATAATCTTCTAATTAATACCCGGCCTTGTCAAAGTGGAGCACAAACGTTAATTAA
TTCCCCAGCAGGCAGGTAATTAACAGTGTGACTCCCTTTTTGCTGCGAGTGGGGCTGATACAGAGAGATG
TGGCACTATGGAGCCCACGGGGTCCTGGCACTGGGTGCCCACGGAGGTCCCCATGTGCTGCAGTGTCACC
GCCTCCGAGGAGACAGTATTGTCCCTGCGGTGTCCCTGCAGCTCAGCTCTGTCCACAGGGCCACCTCCAG
TTTGGAGGGGACACAATGCAGCCCCGATGCAACCCATCCTCGCAGCATCCCAGGGACAAAGACCCCACTG
CAAGACCGCACACAGGGCTGGGTCCCGCTCCCCTAATATCTACAGTGCTTCTTGCATGGCCCCTTAATCA
ATGCAGTTAATCAGCATGCGCTCATGCACCGCTCTGGAGCTGCAAAGCCCCTCGCAGCGCTGCTCACCAA
CACCGCGCACCGCCCCGGCCCAGCCTGCAGCACGCGCTGCAAACAGGAAAGAAACAAAATATTGCCCAAA
TGTAGGCAAAGGCATTCGGCTGCCTTGACCTCCGCCGGGCCGGGCCCTGCCTGACTCAGCTCCTTACTCA
GCGCTCGCTTCCTCCCTCCGGCTGCCACCGCCGCAGCGCACACCCTGACAAAGAGTGGCCCTTAACGGGC
TCTGAGGTGCACCCAGCAGTGCACTCAGCAGTCCAAGGGCCGGCCTGGAGGTTTGCACCGCTACGTGCTG
ACATTAGCATTGAACTTGGCCCTGGGTAGTGCTGCAGGCCGGGCGGGGTGGGTGTAGAGAGTGCAGCGCG
CGTTGCACCCGGTGCCCCTTCCCCTCCCTTGCATCCCAGCAGGCTGCACCCCAGCACCAGGCCCGTGCAT
GCATGCTCCTGGTGTTATTGCAGCCTGGTGCATGCATGCGTCTTGATGGTGCAGCGCTGTGCATGCATCC
TCCTTGGTGTGTAGCAGTCTAGTGCATGCATACCCCTCGGTGTTATTGCTGCTCTGTGCACGCACGCTCA
TTGTATCACTTCATCCCAGTGCATGCACTCACACTGGAGCGATTGCTGCTCGGTGCACGCACACTCATTG
TATCACTGCAGCTCAGTGGCTGCACGCACACCGGTGTTATTGCTGCTCGGTGCGTGCATGCACATCAGTG
TCGCTGCAGCTCAGTGCATGCACGCTCATTGCCCATCGCTATCCCTGCCTCTCCTGCTGGCGCTCCCCGG
GAGGTGACTTCAAGGGGACCGCAGGACCACCTCGGGGGTGGGGGGAGGGCTGCACACGCGGACCCCGCTC
CCCCTCCCCAACAAAGCACTGTGGAATCAAAAAGGGGGGAGGGGGGATGGAGGGGCGCGTCACACCCCCG
CCCCACACCCTCACCTCGAGGTGAGCCCCACGTTCTGCTTCACTCTCCCCATCTCCCCCCCCTCCCCACC
CCCAATTTTGTATTTATTTATTTTTTAATTATTTTGTGCAGCGATGGGGGCGGGGGGGGGG
Features (pLannotate 1.2.2; 17 found; start..end, strand, type, name):
    674..1876    +  CDS            KIF1C (fragment): KIF1C_HUMAN - Also known as KIAA0706. Experimental evidence at protein level: Swiss-Prot protein existence level 1. Motor required for the retrograde transport of Golgi vesicles to the endoplasmic reticulum. Has a microtubule plus end-directed motility. From Homo sapiens (Human).
   1913..2629    +  CDS            EGFP: EGFP is a basic (constitutively fluorescent) green fluorescent protein published in 1996, derived from Aequorea victoria. It is reported to be a rapidly-maturing weak dimer with moderate acid sensitivity.
   2759..3088    +  CDS            sspB (fragment): SSPB_HAEIN - Experimental evidence at protein level: Swiss-Prot protein existence level 1. Also stimulates degradation of the N-terminus of RseA (residues 1-108, alone or in complex with sigma-E) by ClpX-ClpP in a non-ssrA-mediated fashion. From Haemophilus influenzae (strain ATCC 51907 / DSM 11121 / KW20 / Rd).
   3113..3198    +  CDS            large T antigen (fragment): large T antigen from SV40 (simian virus 40)
   3221..3355    +  polyA_signal   SV40 poly(A) signal: SV40 polyadenylation signal
   3393..3409    -  protein_bind   lac operator: The lac repressor binds to the lac operator to inhibit transcription in E. coli. This inhibition can be relieved by adding lactose or isopropyl-β-D-thiogalactopyranoside (IPTG). lac repressor encoded by lacI
   3417..3447    -  promoter       lac promoter: promoter for the E. coli lac operon
   3462..3483    -  protein_bind   CAP binding site: CAP binding activates transcription in the presence of cAMP. E. coli catabolite activator protein
   3496..3588    -  CDS            lacI (fragment): lac repressor; lacI; The lac repressor binds to the lac operator to inhibit transcription in E. coli. This inhibition can be relieved by adding lactose or isopropyl-β-D-thiogalactopyranoside (IPTG).
   3771..4359    -  rep_origin     ori: high-copy-number ColE1/pMB1/pBR322/pUC origin of replication
   4530..5390    -  CDS            AmpR: β-lactamase; bla; confers resistance to ampicillin, carbenicillin, and related antibiotics
   5391..5495    -  promoter       AmpR promoter: bla
   5590..5625    +  CDS            rop (fragment): Rop protein, which maintains plasmids at low copy number; rop
   5727..5826    +  misc_feature   bom (fragment): basis of mobility region from pBR322
   5832..5986    -  CDS            lacZα (fragment): LacZα fragment of β-galactosidase; lacZ fragment
   7786..3       +  promoter       chicken β-actin promoter (fragment) (across the origin): contains a 21-bp deletion relative to the standard chicken β-actin promoter
   7900..610     +  intron         chimeric intron (fragment) (across the origin): chimera between introns from chicken β-actin and rabbit β-globin
