[The description below was written by a language model from this plasmid's Addgene catalogue record and pLannotate feature annotations shown in this document.]
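Description:
pB80-KIF1A(1-365)-GCN4-GFP-SSPB(micro) is a 7.9 kb mammalian expression plasmid built on a β-actin promoter backbone. It is propagated in E. coli through a high-copy ColE1/pUC-type origin and selected with ampicillin via the β-lactamase gene. The annotated backbone also carries leftover bacterial vector fragments (lac promoter/operator, partial lacI, lacZα, rop and bom) that have no evident role in the payload. Expression in mammalian cells is driven by the chicken β-actin promoter, followed by an intron annotated as a partial match to the chicken β-actin/rabbit β-globin chimeric intron. It is terminated by an SV40 polyadenylation signal, which is preceded by a short SV40 large T antigen fragment.

The roughly 2.4 kb insert encodes a single fusion protein. It begins with the motor domain of mouse KIF1A (residues 1-365, carrying a Pro202Ala substitution). The automated annotation labels this region as a fragment of human KIF1C, presumably because of homology within the kinesin-3 family, but the catalogue record identifies it as Kif1a. A GCN4 segment follows, a leucine zipper commonly used to dimerise truncated kinesins, although it is not annotated separately in the feature table. Next comes EGFP lacking its initiator methionine, for visualisation. At the C terminus is SSPB(micro), an SspB variant with an Arg73Gln substitution that serves as the binding partner for the light-switchable iLID module.

The record describes the product as a highly processive KIF1A for optogenetic heterodimerisation. Co-expression with an iLID-tagged cargo should allow illumination to recruit the fluorescent motor to that cargo. The construct belongs to a toolbox for optogenetic control of intracellular transport.
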