Addgene plasmid #174632: pB80-KIF1A(1-365)-GCN4-GFP-SSPB(micro)
Purpose: Highly processive KIF1A for optogenetic heterodimerization to iLID via SSPB(micro)
Depositing lab: Lukas Kapitein. Depositing organization: Utrecht University. Publication: An optimized toolbox for the optogenetic control of intracellular transport. Nijenhuis W, van Grinsven MMP, Kapitein LC. J Cell Biol. 2020 Apr 6;219(4). pii: 133834. doi: 10.1083/jcb.201907149. PubMed 32328628.
Backbone
  Vector backbone: B-actin
  Vector type: Mammalian Expression
Growth in bacteria
  Bacterial resistance: Ampicillin, 100 μg/mL
  Growth temperature: 37°C
  Growth strain: DH5alpha
  Copy number: High Copy
Gene/Insert
  Gene/Insert name: KIF1A(1-365)-GCN4-GFP-SSPB(micro)
  Species: M. musculus (mouse), Synthetic
  Insert size (bp): 2417
  Mutation: mmKIF1A(aa1-365): Pro202Ala; EGFP: Met1Del; SSPB:Arg73Gln
  Entrez Gene: Kif1a (a.k.a. A, ATSV, C630002N23Rik, Gm1626, Kn, Kns1)
  Promoter: Chicken beta-actin
  Tag / fusion protein: GFP-SSPB(micro) (C terminal on insert)
  Cloning method: Restriction Enzyme; 5′ cloning site unknown (unknown if destroyed)
Terms and licenses: Academic/Nonprofit Terms; Industry Terms: Not Available to Industry
Depositor comments: Internal plasmid ID: WN350
How to cite: pB80-KIF1A(1-365)-GCN4-GFP-SSPB(micro) was a gift from Lukas Kapitein (Addgene plasmid # 174632 ; http://n2t.net/addgene:174632 ; RRID:Addgene_174632)
